Addgene plasmid #146147: pT7-EGFP-C1-tubgenomic-PTC90_D
Purpose: Mammalian Expression of tubgenomic-PTC90
Depositing lab: Elisa Izaurralde. Depositing organization: Max Planck Institute for Developmental Biology. Publication: Nonsense-mediated mRNA decay effectors are essential for zebrafish embryonic development and survival. Wittkopp N, Huntzinger E, Weiler C, Saulière J, Schmidt S, Sonawane M, Izaurralde E. Mol Cell Biol. 2009 Jul . 29(13):3517-28. 10.1128/MCB.00177-09 PubMed 19414594.
Backbone
  Vector backbone: Unknown
  Vector type: Mammalian Expression
Growth in bacteria
  Bacterial resistance: Kanamycin, 50 μg/mL
  Growth temperature: 37°C
  Growth strain: DH5alpha
  Copy number: High Copy
Gene/Insert
  Gene/Insert name: tubgenomic-PTC90
  Species: D. rerio (zebrafish)
  Cloning method: Unknown
Terms and licenses: Academic/Nonprofit Terms; Industry Terms: Not Available to Industry
Depositor comments: genomic DNA extracted from NCBI Sequence: NW_003335288.1 Plasmids from this collection were made available to the research community and donated after the lab closed. Please note that the sequence provided by the depositing laboratory may be theoretical/predicted or based on Sanger sequencing results. There may be discrepancies between sequencing results obtained by Addgene and the depositor sequence. If an Addgene verified sequence is not available, please contact before placing your order to request that our lab fully sequence the plasmid.
How to cite: pT7-EGFP-C1-tubgenomic-PTC90_D was a gift from Elisa Izaurralde (Addgene plasmid # 146147 ; http://n2t.net/addgene:146147 ; RRID:Addgene_146147)
