[The description below was written by a language model from this plasmid's Addgene catalogue record and pLannotate feature annotations shown in this document.]
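Description:
pT7-EGFP-C1-tubgenomic-PTC90_D is an 8.2 kb mammalian expression plasmid. The catalogue lists its backbone as unknown, but the name and feature layout match an EGFP-C1-type vector modified with a T7 promoter. It is maintained in E. coli at high copy from a ColE1/pUC-type origin and also carries an f1 origin. A single NeoR/KanR (Tn5 aminoglycoside phosphotransferase) cassette is driven by tandem bacterial (AmpR-type) and SV40 early promoters and ends in an HSV TK poly(A) signal. It provides kanamycin selection in bacteria and could support G418 selection in mammalian cells.

The expression unit consists of the CMV enhancer and immediate-early promoter, then a T7 promoter that would allow in vitro transcription with T7 RNA polymerase, then the EGFP coding sequence. A short polylinker remnant joins EGFP to the insert, and an SV40 poly(A) signal terminates the unit. The insert is a zebrafish tubulin genomic fragment. The annotation tool detects it as four separated blocks of beta-tubulin (TUBB4B-like) coding similarity spread over about 3.4 kb, which fits an exon–intron gene structure retained in the construct. The hamster and human labels on these blocks reflect database homology, not the source species. "PTC90" in the name presumably denotes a premature termination codon at position 90, though the record does not define it or annotate the mutation. Given the associated study of nonsense-mediated mRNA decay in zebrafish, the plasmid most likely serves as an intron-containing, PTC-bearing EGFP-tubulin reporter for NMD. Several very short hits (HIV LTR, dU6-3, bGH poly(A), ble and large T fragments) are probably incidental matches or vector remnants.
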