Features (pLannotate 1.2.2; 23 found; start..end, strand, type, name):
      9..312     +  enhancer       CMV enhancer: human cytomegalovirus immediate early enhancer
    313..516     +  promoter       CMV promoter: human cytomegalovirus (CMV) immediate early promoter
    512..545     +  LTR            5' LTR (truncated) (fragment): truncated 5' long terminal repeat (LTR) from HIV-1
    561..579     +  promoter       T7 promoter: promoter for bacteriophage T7 RNA polymerase
    613..1329    +  CDS            EGFP: EGFP is a basic (constitutively fluorescent) green fluorescent protein published in 1996, derived from Aequorea victoria. It is reported to be a rapidly-maturing weak dimer with moderate acid sensitivity.
   1330..1380    +  misc_feature   MCS (fragment): multiple cloning site
   1381..1437    +  CDS            TUBB4B (fragment): TBB4B_MESAU - Also known as TUBB2C. Experimental evidence at protein level: Swiss-Prot protein existence level 1. Tubulin is the major constituent of microtubules. It binds two moles of GTP, one at an exchangeable site on the beta chain and one at a non-exchangeable site on the alpha chain (By similarity). From Mesocricetus auratus (Golden hamster).
   2385..2498    +  CDS            TUBB4B (fragment): TBB4B_MESAU - Also known as TUBB2C. Experimental evidence at protein level: Swiss-Prot protein existence level 1. Tubulin is the major constituent of microtubules. It binds two moles of GTP, one at an exchangeable site on the beta chain and one at a non-exchangeable site on the alpha chain (By similarity). From Mesocricetus auratus (Golden hamster).
   2557..2574    -  promoter       dU6-3 promoter (fragment): RNA polymerase III promoter for Drosophila U6-3 snRNA (Port et al., 2014)
   2626..2739    +  CDS            TUBB4B (fragment): TBB4B_MESAU - Also known as TUBB2C. Experimental evidence at protein level: Swiss-Prot protein existence level 1. Tubulin is the major constituent of microtubules. It binds two moles of GTP, one at an exchangeable site on the beta chain and one at a non-exchangeable site on the alpha chain (By similarity). From Mesocricetus auratus (Golden hamster).
   3745..4812    +  CDS            TUBB4B (fragment): TBB4B_HUMAN - Also known as TUBB2C. Experimental evidence at protein level: Swiss-Prot protein existence level 1. Tubulin is the major constituent of microtubules. It binds two moles of GTP, one at an exchangeable site on the beta chain and one at a non-exchangeable site on the alpha chain. From Homo sapiens (Human).
   4816..4841    +  misc_feature   MCS (fragment): multiple cloning site
   4853..4937    +  CDS            large T antigen (fragment): large T antigen from SV40 (simian virus 40)
   4960..5081    +  polyA_signal   SV40 poly(A) signal: SV40 polyadenylation signal
   5115..5543    -  rep_origin     f1 ori (sequence partly withheld): f1 bacteriophage origin of replication; arrow indicates direction of (+) strand synthesis
   5570..5674    +  promoter       AmpR promoter: bla
   5676..6033    +  promoter       SV40 promoter: SV40 enhancer and early promoter
   6068..6862    +  CDS            NeoR/KanR: aminoglycoside phosphotransferase from Tn5; aph(3')-II (or nptII); confers resistance to neomycin, kanamycin, and G418 (Geneticin®)
   6883..7035    +  CDS            ble (fragment): BLE_KLEPN - Experimental evidence at protein level: Swiss-Prot protein existence level 1. Binding protein with a strong affinity to the bleomycin family of antibiotics. Binds to CL990; an antimitotic-antibiotic compound. From Klebsiella pneumoniae.
   7094..7141    +  polyA_signal   HSV TK poly(A) signal: herpes simplex virus thymidine kinase polyadenylation signal (Cole and Stacy, 1985)
   7232..7248    -  polyA_signal   bGH poly(A) signal (fragment): bovine growth hormone polyadenylation signal
   7470..8058    +  rep_origin     ori: high-copy-number ColE1/pMB1/pBR322/pUC origin of replication
   8173..8224    +  enhancer       CMV enhancer (fragment): human cytomegalovirus immediate early enhancer
>Addgene plasmid #146147 | pT7-EGFP-C1-tubgenomic-PTC90_D | depositor full sequence | sequence record 288592 | Full Sequence
GAGTTCCGCGTTACATAACTTACGGTAAATGGCCCGCCTGGCTGACCGCCCAACGACCCCCGCCCATTGA
CGTCAATAATGACGTATGTTCCCATAGTAACGCCAATAGGGACTTTCCATTGACGTCAATGGGTGGAGTA
TTTACGGTAAACTGCCCACTTGGCAGTACATCAAGTGTATCATATGCCAAGTACGCCCCCTATTGACGTC
AATGACGGTAAATGGCCCGCCTGGCATTATGCCCAGTACATGACCTTATGGGACTTTCCTACTTGGCAGT
ACATCTACGTATTAGTCATCGCTATTACCATGGTGATGCGGTTTTGGCAGTACATCAATGGGCGTGGATA
GCGGTTTGACTCACGGGGATTTCCAAGTCTCCACCCCATTGACGTCAATGGGAGTTTGTTTTGGCACCAA
AATCAACGGGACTTTCCAAAATGTCGTAACAACTCCGCCCCATTGACGCAAATGGGCGGTAGGCGTGTAC
GGTGGGAGGTCTATATAAGCAGAGCTCTCTGGCTAACTAGAGAACCCACTGCTTACTGGCTTATCGAAAT
TAATACGACTCACTATAGGGAGACCCAAGCTCTAGCGCTACCGGTCGCCACCATGGTGAGCAAGGGCGAG
GAGCTGTTCACCGGGGTGGTGCCCATCCTGGTCGAGCTGGACGGCGACGTAAACGGCCACAAGTTCAGCG
TGTCCGGCGAGGGCGAGGGCGATGCCACCTACGGCAAGCTGACCCTGAAGTTCATCTGCACCACCGGCAA
GCTGCCCGTGCCCTGGCCCACCCTCGTGACCACCCTGACCTACGGCGTGCAGTGCTTCAGCCGCTACCCC
GACCACATGAAGCAGCACGACTTCTTCAAGTCCGCCATGCCCGAAGGCTACGTCCAGGAGCGCACCATCT
TCTTCAAGGACGACGGCAACTACAAGACCCGCGCCGAGGTGAAGTTCGAGGGCGACACCCTGGTGAACCG
CATCGAGCTGAAGGGCATCGACTTCAAGGAGGACGGCAACATCCTGGGGCACAAGCTGGAGTACAACTAC
AACAGCCACAACGTCTATATCATGGCCGACAAGCAGAAGAACGGCATCAAGGTGAACTTCAAGATCCGCC
ACAACATCGAGGACGGCAGCGTGCAGCTCGCCGACCACTACCAGCAGAACACCCCCATCGGCGACGGCCC
CGTGCTGCTGCCCGACAACCACTACCTGAGCACCCAGTCCGCCCTGAGCAAAGACCCCAACGAGAAGCGC
GATCACATGGTCCTGCTGGAGTTCGTGACCGCCGCCGGGATCACTCTCGGCATGGACGAGCTGTACAAGT
CCGGACTCAGATCTCGAGCTCAAGCTTCGAATTCTGCAGTCGACGGTACCATGAGGGAGATCGTGCATTT
ACAGGCTGGACAGTGCGGCAACCAGATTGGTGCCAAGGTAGGAAATGAACAAATTTCATTTTTTATCGTA
ATCTTGTTAAGATTTAGATTTTTGCGGGAAAAGCTGACGCTAATCCTTGCTTGTTTTAGATCCACACTCG
GGAAAATTTAAACTGGTTAATTAATGTTGTGTTTGACTTGACTGTTGTGTTAGTCGTCTTAATATTTATA
ATAAAAACATGTTTGACTAAACGATATTTGTCTGAATATGATCCTTAATCTCACCCGCAACAAGTTCTTA
AACGAATAGCCTTTGAAGTCTATTCCTATCGAAGGAAAATGATTGGGTTACTACAAAAATGTCGATTATT
GTAAGAAAGTCATCGTGGTTTGAATGAACTAATGGTGAAACAATGCGTTAGTTTTAGGGTGTTGGCCGCG
CCTGACCGGCGTAGAGTCTGATTGGCAAGGGACTCGACTCATCTGAGCTTGTTTGGAAGAGCCGAGTCTC
GTTCTACAATTGTTGTCACCAGACTGAAAGGCATCGCTGACTCATTTGAACGGTTTGCTCTCGCCAGTTC
GTTTGAGTCGATTTGCTTGAACGAATCACGTGTCGTAATGTGGCCGGTTGTATCTGGTTCAGTGTGCATG
GAAAAGTGCGGGAACGCTAATATCATGACGCATGTTTCCCCCTGGCCTCATACATGGACCAAATTCGACT
CATGTCGAACTATTGAGCGATATCTTGGGTTAATATTCGAGACAAAAGTGGAACTGTGATTCGTGCGATT
TTTCTCTTAGCTCGGGTGGCGTAAAATGGCCCCGGTGACTTGGCAATCTCCATTTTACAAGTGTGGAGCC
CACATAACGGGAAGCGCTGGTCATTAAATGTTGGATTAACATTTTTTTTTTACAGAATCTATCACCTTAA
TTTCTAGATTCGGTTTTCTTTGTGGGTCTTAAGCATTAACATGCATTTATGTTCCTCTTGAATCCATCTT
ATTTCAGTTCTGGGAAGTCATTAGTGACGAGCATGGAATTGACCCAACAGGCAGTTACCATGGCGACAGT
GACCTTCAGCTGGACCGAATTAATGTTTATTATAATGAAGCCACAGGTGAGAGTCTAATTACTTTACTAA
TATTTTTCCTTTTTTTTATTTTTTTATTTATTTAATTTTTATGTATTTTTTTTATTAAATCTTTATTGTG
AACCCTGAAATTCTGGAATTTGTATTTTTTCTTTAGGTGGAAAGTATGTTCCACGTGCCGTGCTGGTGGA
TTTGGAGCCTGGTACAATGGACTCCGTGAGGTCTGGTCCATTTGGTCAGATCTTCAGACCAGACAACTAA
GTGTTCGGTATTTACCTTAATTTTTCACTCTTGTCCTCATTCAGAATCAAGGGTTTTCCCTGCTTAAAGA
ATTGAGGTTTTCCAATGCCATTAAATTTTGTGCCATCTCTGCCTATTAACAAACGGTCACGCCTACTGAC
AGACCCCAAGTTATGCTCCTGCACTGGTCGTGTGTTTTAACTATATTCAGTAGTAGCCTTTTTAAAGCCT
TTTTTTTTTTTTTTTGTAAGATTACAGTGTTTTAGCTAGCAAATTTATAACTTGTTAACCCAAGGAAAAA
CCCTTAGTAAAAACCCTTGTTTGTGCTTTGAGGTAAACCAAAGTAGTTAACAGTCGAAGAGAATCTTACA
TTTTTATTTTTGTACATTTTTCAAAATTGTACTAGGACTAGAATGGGTGTTGAATAATTTTAGGACCAAT
TTGGTGAGCGGTTATGATCCACTTCAAATGTTGACCGCTATAGAACATCTGATTTGAATACAATGGATCC
TGCAGTTGCTCCAAACAAAATTTGAATGGCAGATTGTGACCTGATATAGATCTACAGCAATGATCACATT
AAAACCATATTAACTGGATTTTTTTTATTTTTTCATATGAAGTTTTGGCAGTCTATTCATATTAAAACGA
TCTCTTAGAGACACTTTAGGATATTTTAGATGAGAAAATACCAATATTTAAAAATTAAATCCACATTTGA
TTAAATTATCCTAATTTAAAACAGATGGAAAATTATTTATTTTTAACGGTTGCATTCTCAAAACAAAAAA
AACGTACAAAATCAATAATCTATCAAACCGTCTATAGAACAATACGTGTAATATTTTACACTAATTCCTA
TCCAGAGAAACAACACCAGGGGCGTAGCAACTGCAAGGGAACGGTGGAAACGTCCCCCTCACTTTTACAG
ACCGGCCATTTAGAAACCGATTATTTTAAGAATGTAAACTTTTGGATTTCATACAGCTGCACCCCCTGTA
TATCCTATTTGCATGTATTAACTGAACTCCTGAATTTCTTATAGGCCAGAGTGGTGCTGGAAACAACTGG
GCCAAGGGCCACTACACTGAAGGAGCTGAGCTGGTTGATTCCGTTCTGGATGTGGTCCGAAAAGAGGCTG
AGAGCTGCGACTGTCTGCAGGGCTTCCAACTCACTCACTCACTGGGTGGAGGTACAGGGTCTGGTATGGG
CACCCTCCTCATTAGCAAAATCCGCGAGGAGTATCCCGACCGCATCATGAACACCTTCAGCGTGGTGCCC
TCTCCTAAAGTCTCGGACACTGTGGTCGAGCCCTACAACGCCACACTGTCCGTCCATCAGCTAGTAGAGA
ACACAGACGAGACCTATTGTATTGATAACGAGGCCCTGTACGATATCTGCTTCCGCACACTCAAACTCAC
AACCCCCACATACGGAGACCTCAACCATCTCGTCTCCGCCACAATGAGCGGTGTGACCACTTGCTTGAGG
TTTCCAGGCCAGTTGAACGCTGATCTCCGTAAATTGGCGGTCAACATGGTGCCCTTCCCCCGACTGCACT
TCTTCATGCCTGGCTTCGCGCCTCTGACTAGCAGGGGAAGCCAGCAGTATCGTGCACTTACCGTTCCCGA
ACTCACCCAGCAGATGTTCGATGCCAAAAACATGATGGCTGCCTGCGACCCACGTCACGGCCGTTATCTG
ACGGTCGCCGCCGTCTTCCGTGGTCGCATGTCCATGAAGGAGGTGGACGAGCAGATGCTCAACGTCCAGA
ACAAGAACAGCAGCTACTTCGTTGAATGGATCCCAAACAACGTCAAGACCGCCGTCTGCGACATTCCACC
ACGAGGCCTCAAGATGGCCGCCACCTTCATCGGCAACAGCACCGCCATCCAGGAGCTCTTCAAGCGCATC
TCAGAGCAGTTCACGGCTATGTTCAGGCGCAAGGCTTTCCTGCATTGGTACACCGGAGAGGGCATGGATG
AGATGGAGTTCACAGAGGCCGAGAGCAACATGAACGACCTGGTGTCCGAGTACCAGCAGTACCAGGACGC
CACCGCTGAAGAGGAAGGGGAGTTTGAGGAGGAGGGAGAGGAGGAGCTCGCTTAAGGTACCGCGGGCCCG
GGATCCACCGGATCTAGATAACTGATCATAATCAGCCATACCACATTTGTAGAGGTTTTACTTGCTTTAA
AAAACCTCCCACACCTCCCCCTGAACCTGAAACATAAAATGAATGCAATTGTTGTTGTTAACTTGTTTAT
TGCAGCTTATAATGGTTACAAATAAAGCAATAGCATCACAAATTTCACAAATAAAGCATTTTTTTCACTG
CATTCTAGTTGTGGTTTGTCCAAACTCATCAATGTATCTTAACGCGTAAATTGTAAGCGTTAATATTTTG
TTAAAATTCGCGTTAAATTTTTGTTAAATCAGCTCATTTTTTAACCAATAGGCCGAAATCGGCAAAATCC
CTTATAAATCAAAAGAATAGACCGAGATAGGGT
[37 nt withheld, positions 5214-5250]
AAAGAACGTGGACTCCAACGTCAAAGG
[49 nt withheld, positions 5278-5326]
T
[91 nt withheld, positions 5328-5418]
G
[124 nt withheld, positions 5420-5543]
CAGGTGGCACTTTTCGGGGAAATGTGCGCGGAACCCCTATTTGTTTATTTTTCTAAATACATTCAAATAT
GTATCCGCTCATGAGACAATAACCCTGATAAATGCTTCAATAATATTGAAAAAGGAAGAGTCCTGAGGCG
GAAAGAACCAGCTGTGGAATGTGTGTCAGTTAGGGTGTGGAAAGTCCCCAGGCTCCCCAGCAGGCAGAAG
TATGCAAAGCATGCATCTCAATTAGTCAGCAACCAGGTGTGGAAAGTCCCCAGGCTCCCCAGCAGGCAGA
AGTATGCAAAGCATGCATCTCAATTAGTCAGCAACCATAGTCCCGCCCCTAACTCCGCCCATCCCGCCCC
TAACTCCGCCCAGTTCCGCCCATTCTCCGCCCCATGGCTGACTAATTTTTTTTATTTATGCAGAGGCCGA
GGCCGCCTCGGCCTCTGAGCTATTCCAGAAGTAGTGAGGAGGCTTTTTTGGAGGCCTAGGCTTTTGCAAA
GATCGATCAAGAGACAGGATGAGGATCGTTTCGCATGATTGAACAAGATGGATTGCACGCAGGTTCTCCG
GCCGCTTGGGTGGAGAGGCTATTCGGCTATGACTGGGCACAACAGACAATCGGCTGCTCTGATGCCGCCG
TGTTCCGGCTGTCAGCGCAGGGGCGCCCGGTTCTTTTTGTCAAGACCGACCTGTCCGGTGCCCTGAATGA
ACTGCAAGACGAGGCAGCGCGGCTATCGTGGCTGGCCACGACGGGCGTTCCTTGCGCAGCTGTGCTCGAC
GTTGTCACTGAAGCGGGAAGGGACTGGCTGCTATTGGGCGAAGTGCCGGGGCAGGATCTCCTGTCATCTC
ACCTTGCTCCTGCCGAGAAAGTATCCATCATGGCTGATGCAATGCGGCGGCTGCATACGCTTGATCCGGC
TACCTGCCCATTCGACCACCAAGCGAAACATCGCATCGAGCGAGCACGTACTCGGATGGAAGCCGGTCTT
GTCGATCAGGATGATCTGGACGAAGAGCATCAGGGGCTCGCGCCAGCCGAACTGTTCGCCAGGCTCAAGG
CGAGCATGCCCGACGGCGAGGATCTCGTCGTGACCCATGGCGATGCCTGCTTGCCGAATATCATGGTGGA
AAATGGCCGCTTTTCTGGATTCATCGACTGTGGCCGGCTGGGTGTGGCGGACCGCTATCAGGACATAGCG
TTGGCTACCCGTGATATTGCTGAAGAGCTTGGCGGCGAATGGGCTGACCGCTTCCTCGTGCTTTACGGTA
TCGCCGCTCCCGATTCGCAGCGCATCGCCTTCTATCGCCTTCTTGACGAGTTCTTCTGAGCGGGACTCTG
GGGTTCGAAATGACCGACCAAGCGACGCCCAACCTGCCATCACGAGATTTCGATTCCACCGCCGCCTTCT
ATGAAAGGTTGGGCTTCGGAATCGTTTTCCGGGACGCCGGCTGGATGATCCTCCAGCGCGGGGATCTCAT
GCTGGAGTTCTTCGCCCACCCTAGGGGGAGGCTAACTGAAACACGGAAGGAGACAATACCGGAAGGAACC
CGCGCTATGACGGCAATAAAAAGACAGAATAAAACGCACGGTGTTGGGTCGTTTGTTCATAAACGCGGGG
TTCGGTCCCAGGGCTGGCACTCTGTCGATACCCCACCGAGACCCCATTGGGGCCAATACGCCCGCGTTTC
TTCCTTTTCCCCACCCCACCCCCCAAGTTCGGGTGAAGGCCCAGGGCTCGCAGCCAACGTCGGGGCGGCA
GGCCCTGCCATAGCCTCAGGTTACTCATATATACTTTAGATTGATTTAAAACTTCATTTTTAATTTAAAA
GGATCTAGGTGAAGATCCTTTTTGATAATCTCATGACCAAAATCCCTTAACGTGAGTTTTCGTTCCACTG
AGCGTCAGACCCCGTAGAAAAGATCAAAGGATCTTCTTGAGATCCTTTTTTTCTGCGCGTAATCTGCTGC
TTGCAAACAAAAAAACCACCGCTACCAGCGGTGGTTTGTTTGCCGGATCAAGAGCTACCAACTCTTTTTC
CGAAGGTAACTGGCTTCAGCAGAGCGCAGATACCAAATACTGTCCTTCTAGTGTAGCCGTAGTTAGGCCA
CCACTTCAAGAACTCTGTAGCACCGCCTACATACCTCGCTCTGCTAATCCTGTTACCAGTGGCTGCTGCC
AGTGGCGATAAGTCGTGTCTTACCGGGTTGGACTCAAGACGATAGTTACCGGATAAGGCGCAGCGGTCGG
GCTGAACGGGGGGTTCGTGCACACAGCCCAGCTTGGAGCGAACGACCTACACCGAACTGAGATACCTACA
GCGTGAGCTATGAGAAAGCGCCACGCTTCCCGAAGGGAGAAAGGCGGACAGGTATCCGGTAAGCGGCAGG
GTCGGAACAGGAGAGCGCACGAGGGAGCTTCCAGGGGGAAACGCCTGGTATCTTTATAGTCCTGTCGGGT
TTCGCCACCTCTGACTTGAGCGTCGATTTTTGTGATGCTCGTCAGGGGGGCGGAGCCTATGGAAAAACGC
CAGCAACGCGGCCTTTTTACGGTTCCTGGCCTTTTGCTGGCCTTTTGCTCACATGTTCTTTCCTGCGTTA
TCCCCTGATTCTGTGGATAACCGTATTACCGCCATGCATTAGTTATTAATAGTAATCAATTACGGGGTCA
TTAGTTCATAGCCCATATATG
